Addgene plasmid #78983: PP326
Purpose: 245B. Promoter: GAP, minimal Promoter: AOX1. Figure 5. Expresses rHGH and IFNa2b.
Depositing lab: Timothy Lu. Depositing organization: Massachusetts Institute of Technology. Publication: Synthetic biology and microbioreactor platforms for programmable production of biologics at the point-of-care. Perez-Pinera P, Han N, Cleto S, Cao J, Purcell O, Shah KA, Lee K, Ram R, Lu TK. Nat Commun. 2016 Jul 29;7:12211. doi: 10.1038/ncomms12211. PubMed 27470089.
Backbone
  Vector backbone: pPICZ A
  Vector type: Yeast Expression
  Selectable markers: Zeocin
Growth in bacteria
  Bacterial resistance: Bleocin (Zeocin), 50 μg/mL
  Growth temperature: 37°C
  Growth strain: DH5alpha
  Copy number: Unknown
Gene/Insert 1
  Gene/Insert name: rHGH
Gene/Insert 2
  Gene/Insert name: IFNa2b
Terms and licenses: Academic/Nonprofit Terms; Industry Terms: Not Available to Industry
How to cite: PP326 was a gift from Timothy Lu (Addgene plasmid # 78983 ; http://n2t.net/addgene:78983 ; RRID:Addgene_78983)
