[The description below was written by a language model from this plasmid's Addgene catalogue record and pLannotate feature annotations shown in this document.]
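Description:
PP326 is a yeast expression plasmid built on the pPICZ A backbone for Pichia pastoris, designed to produce two human biologics, recombinant human growth hormone (rHGH) and interferon alpha-2b (IFNa2b), from a single construct. It replicates in E. coli through a high-copy ColE1/pUC-type origin. Selection in both hosts uses one Sh ble (BleoR) cassette conferring Zeocin resistance, driven by tandem TEF1 (yeast) and EM7 (bacterial) promoters and ended by the CYC1 terminator. No yeast replication origin is annotated, in keeping with pPICZ-type vectors, which are normally integrated into the Pichia genome.

The 8,595-nt feature table shows three expression units, each closed by an AOX1 terminator. In the first, the constitutive Pichia GAP promoter drives an open reading frame that includes an ERT2 estrogen-receptor ligand-binding domain followed by the VP64 activation domain, the typical layout of a ligand-gated synthetic transcription activator. The roughly 380 nt between the promoter and ERT2 is not annotated, so any DNA-binding domain there is not identified by the record. In the second unit, a short AOX1 promoter fragment, matching the catalogue's "minimal promoter: AOX1", sits upstream of the S. cerevisiae α-factor secretion signal fused to GH1. Its position downstream of the activator cassette suggests that rHGH expression depends on the synthetic activator, although no operator sites are annotated. In the third unit, a full-length methanol-inducible AOX1 promoter drives α-factor–IFNA2. Both proteins should therefore be secreted, with Kex2 cleavage removing the leader. The small groL1, CUP1, CyPet and CMV fragments are probably spurious annotation matches.

The arrangement allows the two therapeutics to be induced separately by different inputs, consistent with the associated work on programmable, point-of-care production of biologics.
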