Features (pLannotate 1.2.2; 23 found; start..end, strand, type, name):
     19..607     -  rep_origin     ori: high-copy-number ColE1/pMB1/pBR322/pUC origin of replication
    702..788     -  CDS            groL1 (fragment): CH601_MYCA1 - Also known as groEL1 From Mycobacterium avium (strain 104).
   1501..1977    +  promoter       GAP promoter: promoter for Pichia pastoris glyceraldehyde-3-phosphate dehydrogenase
   2334..2351    -  misc_feature   MCS (fragment): pUC18/19 multiple cloning site
   2356..3238    +  CDS            ERT2 (fragment): mutated ligand-binding domain of the human estrogen receptor (Feil et al., 1997)
   3247..3396    +  CDS            VP64: tetrameric repeat of the minimal activation domain of herpes simplex virus VP16 (Beerli et al., 1998)
   3471..3717    +  terminator     AOX1 terminator: Pichia pastoris AOX1; transcription terminator for AOX1
   3724..3742    +  promoter       CUP1 promoter (fragment): S. cerevisiae CUP1; inducible metallothionein promoter, regulated by Cu2+
   3811..3836    +  CDS            CyPet (fragment): cyan fluorescent protein optimized for FRET with YPet (Nguyen and Daugherty, 2005)
   3931..3953    -  promoter       CMV promoter (fragment): human cytomegalovirus (CMV) immediate early promoter
   4013..4033    -  enhancer       CMV enhancer (fragment): human cytomegalovirus immediate early enhancer; contains an 18-bp deletion relative to the standard CMV enhancer
   4107..4288    +  promoter       AOX1 promoter (fragment): Pichia pastoris AOX1; inducible promoter, regulated by methanol
   4296..4546    +  CDS            α-factor secretion signal (fragment): N-terminal secretion signal from S. cerevisiae alpha-factor; MFα1; Cleavage by the Kex2 protease occurs after the dibasic KR sequence.
   4551..5123    +  CDS            GH1 (fragment): SOMA_HUMAN - Experimental evidence at protein level: Swiss-Prot protein existence level 1. Plays an important role in growth control. Its major role in stimulating body growth is to stimulate the liver and other tissues to secrete IGF-1. It stimulates both the differentiation and proliferation of myoblasts. It also stimulates amino acid uptake and protein synthesis in muscle and other tissues. From Homo sapiens (Human).
   5146..5392    +  terminator     AOX1 terminator: Pichia pastoris AOX1; transcription terminator for AOX1
   5407..5818    +  promoter       TEF1 promoter: S. cerevisiae TEF1; promoter for EF-1α
   5826..5873    +  promoter       EM7 promoter: synthetic bacterial promoter&nbsp
   5892..6266    +  CDS            BleoR: antibiotic-binding protein; Sh ble from Streptoalloteichus hindustanus; confers resistance to bleomycin, phleomycin, and Zeocin™
   6332..6579    +  terminator     CYC1 terminator: S. cerevisiae CYC1; transcription terminator for CYC1
   6594..7532    +  promoter       AOX1 promoter: Pichia pastoris AOX1; inducible promoter, regulated by methanol
   7533..7783    +  CDS            α-factor secretion signal (fragment): N-terminal secretion signal from S. cerevisiae alpha-factor; MFα1; Cleavage by the Kex2 protease occurs after the dibasic KR sequence.
   7788..8282    +  CDS            IFNA2 (fragment): IFNA2_HUMAN - Also known as IFNA2A, IFNA2B, IFNA2C. Experimental evidence at protein level: Swiss-Prot protein existence level 1. Produced by macrophages, IFN-alpha have antiviral activities. From Homo sapiens (Human).
   8307..8553    +  terminator     AOX1 terminator: Pichia pastoris AOX1; transcription terminator for AOX1
>Addgene plasmid #78983 | PP326 | depositor full sequence | sequence record 147728 | PP326 sequence 8595 bps
GGCCGCGTTGCTGGCGTTTTTCCATAGGCTCCGCCCCCCTGACGAGCATCACAAAAATCGACGCTCAAGT
CAGAGGTGGCGAAACCCGACAGGACTATAAAGATACCAGGCGTTTCCCCCTGGAAGCTCCCTCGTGCGCT
CTCCTGTTCCGACCCTGCCGCTTACCGGATACCTGTCCGCCTTTCTCCCTTCGGGAAGCGTGGCGCTTTC
TCAATGCTCACGCTGTAGGTATCTCAGTTCGGTGTAGGTCGTTCGCTCCAAGCTGGGCTGTGTGCACGAA
CCCCCCGTTCAGCCCGACCGCTGCGCCTTATCCGGTAACTATCGTCTTGAGTCCAACCCGGTAAGACACG
ACTTATCGCCACTGGCAGCAGCCACTGGTAACAGGATTAGCAGAGCGAGGTATGTAGGCGGTGCTACAGA
GTTCTTGAAGTGGTGGCCTAACTACGGCTACACTAGAAGGACAGTATTTGGTATCTGCGCTCTGCTGAAG
CCAGTTACCTTCGGAAAAAGAGTTGGTAGCTCTTGATCCGGCAAACAAACCACCGCTGGTAGCGGTGGTT
TTTTTGTTTGCAAGCAGCAGATTACGCGCAGAAAAAAAGGATCTCAAGAAGATCCTTTGATCTTTTCTAC
GGGGTCTGACGCTCAGTGGAACGAAAACTCACGTTAAGGGATTTTGGTCATGAGATCAGATCTGAGCTCG
TTTGGCCGTGGCCGTGCTCGTCCTCGTCGGCCGGCTTGTCGACGACGGCGGTCTCCGTCGTCAGGATCAT
CCGGGCCACAAGCTTGCTGACAGAAGCCTCAAGAAAAAAAAAATTCTTCTTCGACTATGCTGGAGGCAGA
GATGATCGAGCCGGTAGTTAACTATATATAGCTAAATTGGTTCCATCACCTCGAGTCAATTCTTGATTTA
GTATACACATAACCAAATTTGGATCAAGTTTGAAGTAAAACTTTAACTTCAGCTCCTTACATTTGCACTA
AGATCTCTGCTACTCTGGTCCCAAGTGAACCACCTTTTGGACCCTATTGACCGGACCTTAACTTGCCAAA
CCTAAACGCTTAATGCCTCAGACGTTTTAATGCCTCTCAACACCTCCAAGGTTGCTTTCTTGAGCATGCC
TACTAGGGACTTTAACGAACTGTGGGGTTGCAGACAGTTTCAGGCGTGTCCCGACCAATATGGCCTACTA
GACTCTCTGAAAAATCACAGTTTTCCAGTAGTTCCGATCAAATTACCATCGAAATGGTCCCATAAACGGA
CATTTGACATCCGTTCCTGAATTATAGTCTTCCACCGTGGATCATGGTGTTCCTTTTTTTCCCAAAGAAT
ATCAGCATCCCTTAACTACGTTAGGTCAGTGATGACAATGGACCAAATTGTTGCAAGGTTTTTCTTTTTC
TTTCATCGGCACATTTCAGCCTCACATGCGACTATTATCGATCAATGAAATCCATCAAGATTGAAATCTT
AAAATTGCCCCTTTCACTTGACAGGATCCTTTTTTGTAGAAATGTCTTGGTGTCCTCGTCCAATCAGGTA
GCCATCTCTGAAATATCTGGCTCCGTTGCAACTCCGAACGACCTGCTGGCAACGTAAAATTCTCCGGGGT
AAAACTTTAATGTGGAGTAATGGAACCAGAAACGTCTCTTCCCTTCTCTCTCCTTCCACCGCCCGTTACC
GTCCCTAGGAAATTTTACTCTGCTGGAGAGCTTCTTCTACGGCCCCCTTGCAGCAATGCTCTTCCCAGCA
TTACGTTGCGGGTAAAACGGAGGTCGTGTACCCGACCTAGCAGCCCAGGGATGGAAAAGTCCCGGCCGTC
GCTGGCAATAATAGCGGGCGGACGCATGTCATGAGATTATTGGAAACCACCAGAATCGAATATAAAAGGC
GAACACCTTTCCCAATTTTGGTTTCCCCTGACCCAAAGACTTTAAATTTAATTTATTTGTCCCTATTTCA
ATCAATTGAACAACTATCAAAACACACTAGTAAAAATGCGCGGAGCTCCTAAGAAAAAGCGCAAAGTCCG
GCCGGCATCTAGACCCGGGGAGCGCCCCTTCCAGTGTCGCATTTGCATGCGGAACTTTTCGCGCCAGGAC
AGGCTTGACAGGCATACCCGTACTCATACCGGTGAAAAACCGTTTCAGTGTCGGATCTGTATGCGAAATT
TCTCCCAGAAGGAGCACTTGGCGGGGCATCTACGTACGCACACCGGCGAGAAGCCATTCCAATGCCGAAT
ATGCATGCGCAACTTCAGTCGCCGCGACAACCTGAACCGGCACCTAAAAACCCACCTGAGGAACATATGC
GGCGGAGGCACACCTGCAGCTGCGTCGACTCTAGAGGATCCATCTGCTGGAGACATGAGAGCTGCCAACC
TTTGGCCAAGCCCGCTCATGATCAAACGCTCTAAGAAGAACAGCCTGGCCTTGTCCCTGACGGCCGACCA
GATGGTCAGTGCCTTGTTGGATGCTGAGCCCCCCATACTCTATTCCGAGTATGATCCTACCAGACCCTTC
AGTGAAGCTTCGATGATGGGCTTACTGACCAACCTGGCAGACAGGGAGCTGGTTCACATGATCAACTGGG
CGAAGAGGGTGCCAGGCTTTGTGGATTTGACCCTCCATGATCAGGTCCACCTTCTAGAATGTGCCTGGCT
AGAGATCCTGATGATTGGTCTCGTCTGGCGCTCCATGGAGCACCCAGTGAAGCTACTGTTTGCTCCTAAC
TTGCTCTTGGACAGGAACCAGGGAAAATGTGTAGAGGGCATGGTGGAGATCTTCGACATGCTGCTGGCTA
CATCATCTCGGTTCCGCATGATGAATCTGCAGGGAGAGGAGTTTGTGTGCCTCAAATCTATTATTTTGCT
TAATTCTGGAGTGTACACATTTCTGTCCAGCACCCTGAAGTCTCTGGAAGAGAAGGACCATATCCACCGA
GTCCTGGACAAGATCACAGACACTTTGATCCACCTGATGGCCAAGGCAGGCCTGACCCTGCAGCAGCAGC
ACCAGCGGCTGGCCCAGCTCCTCCTCATCCTCTCCCACATCAGGCACATGAGTAACAAAGGCATGGAGCA
TCTGTACAGCATGAAGTGCAAGAACGTGGTGCCCCTCTATGACCTGCTGCTGGAGATGCTGGACGCCCAC
CGCCTACATGCGCCCACTAGCCGTGGAGGGGCATCCGTGGAGGAGACGGACCAAAGCCACTTGGCCACTG
CGGGCTCTACTTCATCGCCTAGGGCCGACGCGCTGGACGATTTCGATCTCGACATGCTGGGTTCTGATGC
CCTCGATGACTTTGACCTGGATATGTTGGGAAGCGACGCATTGGATGACTTTGATCTGGACATGCTCGGC
TCCGATGCTCTGGACGATTTCGATCTCGATATGTTAATTAACTACCCGTACGACGTTCCGGACTACGCTT
CTTGAGGTACCATCGGTAGACCGGTCTTGCTAGATTCTAATCAAGAGGATGTCAGAATGCCATTTGCCTG
AGAGATGCAGGCTTCATTTTTGATACTTTTTTATTTGTAACCTATATAGTATAGGATTTTTTTTGTCATT
TTGTTTCTTCTCGTACGAGCTTGCTCCTGATCAGCCTATCTCGCAGCTGATGAATATCTTGTGGTAGGGG
TTTGGGAAAATCATTCGAGTTTGATGTTTTTCTTGGTATTTCCCACTCCTCTTCAGAGTACAGAAGATTA
AGTGAGAGCTAGCATATCATATAGAAGTCATCGCGGCAGATCAATTCATCAATCGGAGTGAGGATATTGC
GAGTTTACCACCATCAATCGGAGTGAGGATCTCCAATTGGTGACGGTCCAGTCATCAATCGGAGTGAGGA
TTCAGCTGCTTCTCGAGGCCGCACATCAATCGGAGTGAGGATGTACAGGGTGGGCTGTTCCACCATCAAT
CGGAGTGAGGATTTGCGTCAATGGGGCGGAGTTCATCAATCGGAGTGAGGATATCGAAGTCATCGAGAGC
ACTCATCAATCGGAGTGAGGATATACTCCACCCATTGACGTCACATCAATCGGAGTGAGGATTGGAACCA
GAAGGGTCTCTTCATCAATCGGAGTGAGGATACCCTATGGGCGCGCCTAACCCCTACTTGACAGCAATAT
ATAAACAGAAGGAAGCTGCCCTGTCTTAAACCTTTTTTTTTATCATCATTATTAGCTTACTTTCATAATT
GCGACTGGTTCCAATTGACAAGCTTTTGATTTTAACGACTTTTAACGACAACTTGAGAAGATCAAAAAAC
AACTAATTATTCGAAACGCGAATTCATGAGATTTCCTTCAATTTTTACTGCTGTTTTATTCGCAGCATCC
TCCGCATTAGCTGCTCCAGTCAACACTACAACAGAAGATGAAACGGCACAAATTCCGGCTGAAGCTGTCA
TCGGTTACTCAGATTTAGAAGGGGATTTCGATGTTGCTGTTTTGCCATTTTCCAACAGCACAAATAACGG
GTTATTGTTTATAAATACTACTATTGCCAGCATTGCTGCTAAAGAAGAAGGGGTATCTCTCGAGAAGAGA
TTCCCAACCATTCCCTTATCTAGACTTTTTGACAACGCTATGCTCCGCGCCCATCGTCTGCACCAGCTGG
CCTTTGACACCTACCAGGAGTTTGAAGAAGCCTATATCCCAAAGGAACAGAAGTATTCATTCCTGCAGAA
CCCCCAGACCTCCCTCTGTTTCTCAGAGTCTATTCCGACACCCTCCAACAGGGAGGAAACACAACAGAAA
TCCAACCTAGAGCTGCTCCGCATCTCCCTGCTGCTCATCCAGTCGTGGCTGGAGCCCGTGCAGTTCCTCA
GGAGTGTCTTCGCCAACAGCCTGGTGTACGGCGCCTCTGACAGCAACGTCTATGACCTCCTAAAGGACCT
AGAGGAAGGCATCCAAACGCTGATGGGGAGGCTGGAAGATGGCAGCCCCCGGACTGGGCAGATCTTCAAG
CAGACCTACAGCAAGTTCGACACAAACTCACACAACGATGACGCACTACTCAAGAACTACGGGCTGCTCT
ACTGCTTCAGGAAGGACATGGACAAGGTCGAGACATTCCTGCGCATCGTGCAGTGCCGCTCTGTGGAGGG
CAGCTGTGGCTTCTAGCGGTCTTGCTAGATTCTAATCAAGAGGATGTCAGAATGCCATTTGCCTGAGAGA
TGCAGGCTTCATTTTTGATACTTTTTTATTTGTAACCTATATAGTATAGGATTTTTTTTGTCATTTTGTT
TCTTCTCGTACGAGCTTGCTCCTGATCAGCCTATCTCGCAGCTGATGAATATCTTGTGGTAGGGGTTTGG
GAAAATCATTCGAGTTTGATGTTTTTCTTGGTATTTCCCACTCCTCTTCAGAGTACAGAAGATTAAGTGA
GACCTTCGTTTGTGCGGATCCCCCACACACCATAGCTTCAAAATGTTTCTACTCCTTTTTTACTCTTCCA
GATTTTCTCGGACTCCGCGCATCGCCGTACCACTTCAAAACACCCAAGCACAGCATACTAAATTTTCCCT
CTTTCTTCCTCTAGGGTGTCGTTAATTACCCGTACTAAAGGTTTGGAAAAGAAAAAAGAGACCGCCTCGT
TTCTTTTTCTTCGTCGAAAAAGGCAATAAAAATTTTTATCACGTTTCTTTTTCTTGAAATTTTTTTTTTT
AGTTTTTTTCTCTTTCAGTGACCTCCATTGATATTTAAGTTAATAAACGGTCTTCAATTTCTCAAGTTTC
AGTTTCATTTTTCTTGTTCTATTACAACTTTTTTTACTTCTTGTTCATTAGAAAGAAAGCATAGCAATCT
AATCTAAGGGGCGGTGTTGACAATTAATCATCGGCATAGTATATCGGCATAGTATAATACGACAAGGTGA
GGAACTAAACCATGGCCAAGTTGACCAGTGCCGTTCCGGTGCTCACCGCGCGCGACGTCGCCGGAGCGGT
CGAGTTCTGGACCGACCGGCTCGGGTTCTCCCGGGACTTCGTGGAGGACGACTTCGCCGGTGTGGTCCGG
GACGACGTGACCCTGTTCATCAGCGCGGTCCAGGACCAGGTGGTGCCGGACAACACCCTGGCCTGGGTGT
GGGTGCGCGGCCTGGACGAGCTGTACGCCGAGTGGTCGGAGGTCGTGTCCACGAACTTCCGGGACGCCTC
CGGGCCGGCCATGACCGAGATCGGCGAGCAGCCGTGGGGGCGGGAGTTCGCCCTGCGCGACCCGGCCGGC
AACTGCGTGCACTTCGTGGCCGAGGAGCAGGACTGACACGTCCGACGGCGGCCCACGGGTCCCAGGCCTC
GGAGATCCGTCCCCCTTTTCCTTTGTCGATATCATGTAATTAGTTATGTCACGCTTACATTCACGCCCTC
CCCCCACATCCGCTCTAACCGAAAAGGAAGGAGTTAGACAACCTGAAGTCTAGGTCCCTATTTATTTTTT
TATAGTTATGTTAGTATTAAGAACGTTATTTATATTTCAAATTTTTCTTTTTTTTCTGTACAGACGCGTG
TACGCATGTAACATTATACTGAAAACCTTGCTTGAGAAGGTTTTGGGACGCTCGAAGGCTTTAATTTGCA
AGCTGGAGACCAAGATCTAACATCCAAAGACGAAAGGTTGAATGAAACCTTTTTGCCATCCGACATCCAC
AGGTCCATTCTCACACATAAGTGCCAAACGCAACAGGAGGGGATACACTAGCAGCAGACCGTTGCAAACG
CAGGACCTCCACTCCTCTTCTCCTCAACACCCACTTTTGCCATCGAAAAACCAGCCCAGTTATTGGGCTT
GATTGGAGCTCGCTCATTCCAATTCCTTCTATTAGGCTACTAACACCATGACTTTATTAGCCTGTCTATC
CTGGCCCCCCTGGCGAGGTTCATGTTTGTTTATTTCCGAATGCAACAAGCTCCGCATTACACCCGAACAT
CACTCCAGATGAGGGCTTTCTGAGTGTGGGGTCAAATAGTTTCATGTTCCCCAAATGGCCCAAAACTGAC
AGTTTAAACGCTGTCTTGGAACCTAATATGACAAAAGCGTGATCTCATCCAAGATGAACTAAGTTTGGTT
CGTTGAAATGCTAACGGCCAGTTGGTCAAAAAGAAACTTCCAAAAGTCGGCATACCGTTTGTCTTGTTTG
GTATTGATTGACGAATGCTCAAAAATAATCTCATTAATGCTTAGCGCAGTCTCTCTATCGCTTCTGAACC
CCGGTGCACCTGTGCCGAAACGCAAATGGGGAAACACCCGCTTTTTGGATGATTATGCATTGTCTCCACA
TTGTATGCTTCCAAGATTCTGGTGGGAATACTGCTGATAGCCTAACGTTCATGATCAAAATTTAACTGTT
CTAACCCCTACTTGACAGCAATATATAAACAGAAGGAAGCTGCCCTGTCTTAAACCTTTTTTTTTATCAT
CATTATTAGCTTACTTTCATAATTGCGACTGGTTCCAATTGACAAGCTTTTGATTTTAACGACTTTTAAC
GACAACTTGAGAAGATCAAAAAACAACTAATTATTCGAAACGATGAGATTTCCTTCAATTTTTACTGCTG
TTTTATTCGCAGCATCCTCCGCATTAGCTGCTCCAGTCAACACTACAACAGAAGATGAAACGGCACAAAT
TCCGGCTGAAGCTGTCATCGGTTACTCAGATTTAGAAGGGGATTTCGATGTTGCTGTTTTGCCATTTTCC
AACAGCACAAATAACGGGTTATTGTTTATAAATACTACTATTGCCAGCATTGCTGCTAAAGAAGAAGGGG
TATCTCTCGAGAAGAGATGCGACTTGCCTCAAACTCATTCACTGGGTTCTCGTAGGACATTGATGCTTCT
TGCACAGATGAGAAGGATCTCATTATTTTCTTGTCTAAAAGACAGGCACGATTTCGGATTCCCACAAGAG
GAATTTGGAAATCAATTTCAAAAAGCTGAAACAATTCCTGTTTTGCATGAGATGATACAGCAAATATTTA
ACTTGTTTTCAACCAAAGATTCCTCAGCAGCCTGGGACGAAACCCTTTTGGACAAATTTTACACTGAACT
ATATCAACAGCTTAACGATTTGGAGGCTTGCGTAATTCAAGGAGTGGGTGTTACTGAAACCCCCCTAATG
AATGAAGACTCTATACTGGCCGTCAGAAAATACTTTCAAAGAATTACTTTGTACTTGAAAGAAAAAAAGT
ATTCACCTTGCGCCTGGGAGGTCGTTAGAGCCGAAATTATGAGAAGTTTTTCTTTGAGTACAAACCTGCA
GGAGTCATTGCGATCAAAAGAATGAACCGGTCTTGCTAGATTCTAATCAAGAGGATGTCAGAATGCCATT
TGCCTGAGAGATGCAGGCTTCATTTTTGATACTTTTTTATTTGTAACCTATATAGTATAGGATTTTTTTT
GTCATTTTGTTTCTTCTCGTACGAGCTTGCTCCTGATCAGCCTATCTCGCAGCTGATGAATATCTTGTGG
TAGGGGTTTGGGAAAATCATTCGAGTTTGATGTTTTTCTTGGTATTTCCCACTCCTCTTCAGAGTACAGA
AGATTAAGTGAGACATGTGAGCAAAAGGCCAGCAAAAGGCCAGGAACCGTAAAAA
