>Addgene plasmid #78983 | PP326 | addgene partial sequence | sequence record 151554 | I-PpoI-R 5'-AGGTTGGTCAATAAGCCCATC-3'
GTCGGCCGTCAGGGACAAGGCCAGGCTGTTCTTCTTAGAGCGTTTGATCATGAGCGGGCTTGGCCAAAGG
TTGGCAGCTCTCATGTCTCCAGCAGATGGATCCTCTAGAGTCGACGCAGCTGCAGGTGTGCCTCCGCCGC
ATATGTTCCTCAGGTGGGTTTTTAGGTGCCGGTTCAGGTTGTCGCGGCGACTGAAGTTGCGCATGCATAT
TCGGCATTGGAATGGCTTCTCGCCGGTGTGCGTACGTAGATGCCCCGCCAAGTGCTCCTTCTGGGAGAAA
TTTCGCATACAGATCCGACACTGAAACGGTTTTTCACCGGTATGAGTACGGGTATGCCTGTCAAGCCTGT
CCTGGCGCGAAAAGTTCCGCATGCAAATGCGACACTGGAAGGGGCGCTCCCCGGGTCTAGATGCCGGCCG
GACTTTGCGCTTTTTCTTAGGAGCTCCGCGCATTTTTACTAGTGTGTTTTGATAGTTGTTCAATTGATTG
AAATAGGGACAAATAAATTAAATTTAAAGTCTTTGGGTCAGGGGAAACCAAAATTGGGAAAGGTGTTCGC
CTTTTATATTCGATTCTGGTGGTTTCCAATAATCTCATGACATGCGTCCGCCCGCTAT
