>Addgene plasmid #78983 | PP326 | addgene partial sequence | sequence record 151557 | mCMV-F 5'-GTAACAACTCCGCCCCATT-3'
CCTCACTCCGATTGATGACTGGACCGTCACCAATTGGAGATCCTCACTCCGATTGATGGTGGTAAACTCG
CAATATCCTCACTCCGATTGATGAATTGATCTGCCGCGATGACTTCTATATGATATGCTAGCTCTCACTT
AATCTTCTGTACTCTGAAGAGGAGTGGGAAATACCAAGAAAAACATCAAACTCGAATGATTTTCCCAAAC
CCCTACCACAAGATATTCATCAGCTGCGAGATAGGCTGATCAGGAGCAAGCTCGTACGAGAAGAAACAAA
ATGACAAAAAAAATCCTATACTATATAGGTTACAAATAAAAAAGTATCAAAAATGAAGCCTGCATCTCTC
AGGCAAATGGCATTCTGACATCCTCTTGATTAGAATCTAGCAAGACCGGTCTACCGATGGTACCTCAAGA
AGCGTAGTCCGGAACGTCGTACGGGTAGTTAATTAACATATCGAGATCGAAATCGTCCAGAGCATCGGAG
CCGAGCATGTCCAGATCAAAGTCATCCAATGCGTCGCTTCCCAACATATCCAGGTCAAAGTCATCGAGGG
CATCAGAACCCAGCATGTCGAGATCGAAATCGTCCAGCGCGTCGGCCCTAGGCGATGAAGTAGAGCCCGC
AGTGGCCAAGTGGCTTTGGTCCGTCTCCTCCACGGATGCCCCTCCACGGCTAGTG
